Addgene plasmid #61675: KIF5C(1-560)-EF(C)
Purpose: Non-fluorescent, truncated kinesin-1 fused to EF Hand linker
Depositing lab: Kristen Verhey. Depositing organization: University of Michigan. Publication: A method for multiprotein assembly in cells reveals independent action of kinesins in complex. Norris SR, Soppina V, Dizaji AS, Schimert KI, Sept D, Cai D, Sivaramakrishnan S, Verhey KJ. J Cell Biol. 2014 Nov 10;207(3):393-406. doi: 10.1083/jcb.201407086. Epub 2014 Nov 3. PubMed 25365993.
Backbone
  Vector backbone: C1
  Backbone manufacturer: Clontech
  Backbone size w/o insert (bp): 4013
  Total vector size (bp): 5406
  Vector type: Mammalian Expression
Growth in bacteria
  Bacterial resistance: Kanamycin, 50 μg/mL
  Growth temperature: 37°C
  Growth strain: DH5alpha
  Copy number: High Copy
Gene/Insert
  Gene/Insert name: KIF5C(1-560)-EF(C) (alt name: KHC)
  Species: R. norvegicus (rat)
  Insert size (bp): 1854
  Entrez Gene: Kif5c
Terms and licenses: Academic/Nonprofit Terms; Industry Terms: Not Available to Industry
How to cite: KIF5C(1-560)-EF(C) was a gift from Kristen Verhey (Addgene plasmid # 61675 ; http://n2t.net/addgene:61675 ; RRID:Addgene_61675)
