[The description below was written by a language model from this plasmid's Addgene catalogue record and pLannotate feature annotations shown in this document.]
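Description:
KIF5C(1-560)-EF(C) is a mammalian expression plasmid built on a Clontech C1-type backbone from which, according to the stated purpose, no fluorescent protein is expressed. It carries a truncated rat kinesin-1 heavy chain, KIF5C residues 1-560, fused to an EF hand linker element. The "(C)" in the name suggests the EF hand module sits at the C-terminal end of the motor fragment, though the record does not say so explicitly. The automated annotation does not label the insert itself. The roughly 1.85 kb coding region evidently occupies the unannotated stretch between the multiple cloning site remnant and the SV40 polyadenylation signal that terminates the transcript.

Upstream of the insert, the feature table finds only a short CMV fragment and a truncated CMVd2 promoter, a shortened form of the immediate early promoter that gives moderately reduced expression compared with the full-length version. This points to deliberately lowered motor expression, although the catalogue fields do not comment on the promoter. The recorded sizes are also not additive, since backbone plus insert exceeds the 5,406 bp total, which is consistent with part of the original backbone having been removed.

In bacteria, the plasmid replicates from a high-copy pUC-type origin and is selected with kanamycin. The NeoR/KanR gene is driven by tandem bacterial (bla) and SV40 early promoters and ends in an HSV TK polyadenylation signal, so it can also confer G418 resistance in mammalian cells. An f1 origin is present for single-stranded DNA production. The associated work describes a method for assembling multiple proteins in cells to study kinesins acting in complex. This construct would supply an unlabelled motor component bearing one half of a linker pair.
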