Features (pLannotate 1.2.2; 12 found; start..end, strand, type, name):
      2..19      -  promoter       CMV promoter (fragment): human cytomegalovirus (CMV) immediate early promoter
     82..133     +  promoter       CMVd2 promoter: truncated human cytomegalovirus (CMV) immediate early promoter that yields moderately reduced expression relative to the full-length promoter
    156..199     +  misc_feature   MCS (fragment): multiple cloning site
   2061..2144    +  CDS            large T antigen (fragment): large T antigen from SV40 (simian virus 40)
   2167..2288    +  polyA_signal   SV40 poly(A) signal: SV40 polyadenylation signal
   2322..2750    -  rep_origin     f1 ori (sequence partly withheld): f1 bacteriophage origin of replication; arrow indicates direction of (+) strand synthesis
   2777..2881    +  promoter       AmpR promoter: bla
   2883..3240    +  promoter       SV40 promoter: SV40 enhancer and early promoter
   3275..4069    +  CDS            NeoR/KanR: aminoglycoside phosphotransferase from Tn5; aph(3')-II (or nptII); confers resistance to neomycin, kanamycin, and G418 (Geneticin®)
   4301..4348    +  polyA_signal   HSV TK poly(A) signal: herpes simplex virus thymidine kinase polyadenylation signal (Cole and Stacy, 1985)
   4439..4455    -  polyA_signal   bGH poly(A) signal (fragment): bovine growth hormone polyadenylation signal
   4677..5265    +  rep_origin     ori: high-copy-number ColE1/pMB1/pBR322/pUC origin of replication
>Addgene plasmid #61675 | KIF5C(1-560)-EF(C) | depositor full sequence | sequence record 100639 | Full plasmid sequence
CCCCATTGACGTCAATGGGAGTTTGTTTTGGCACCAAAATCAACGGGACTTTCCAAAATGTCGTAACAAC
TCCGCCCCATTGACGCAAATGGGCGGTAGGCGTGTACGGTGGGAGGTCTATATAAGCAGAGCTGGTTTAG
TGAACCGTCAGATCCGCTAGCGCTACCGGACTCAGATCTCGAGCTCAAGCTTCGAATTCATGGCGGATCC
AGCCGAATGCAGCATCAAAGTGATGTGCCGGTTCCGGCCCCTCAACGAAGCTGAGATCCTCCGCGGGGAC
AAATTCATCCCCAAATTCAAAGGCGAGGAGACGGTGGTGATCGGGCAAGGGAAGCCGTATGTCTTTGACC
GAGTTCTGCCGCCCAACACAACCCAGGAGCAGGTCTACAATGCCTGTGCGAAGCAGATTGTCAAAGATGT
CCTCGAGGGTTACAATGGGACAATTTTTGCATACGGGCAGACTTCATCAGGAAAAACTCATACCATGGAG
GGGAAGCTGCACGATCCTCAGCTTATGGGTATCATACCCAGGATCGCACACGATATTTTCGATCACATCT
ATTCCATGGATGAGAACTTGGAGTTTCATATCAAGGTTTCCTATTTTGAGATCTACTTGGACAAAATAAG
GGACTTGCTTGACGTGTCCAAGACCAACTTGGCTGTTCATGAAGACAAAAACAGAGTCCCCTATGTAAAG
GGGTGCACCGAGAGGTTTGTGTCAAGCCCGGAGGAGGTCATGGATGTGATCGATGAGGGCAAAGCAAACC
GACATGTGGCTGTGACAAACATGAACGAACACAGCTCCAGGAGTCACAGTATCTTCCTGATTAACATTAA
ACAAGAGAATGTGGAGACTGAAAAAAAACTCAGCGGGAAGCTGTATTTGGTTGATTTGGCTGGGAGTGAA
AAGGTCAGCAAAACTGGTGCCGAGGGAGCTGTTCTTGATGAAGCTAAAAATATCAACAAGTCTTTGTCTG
CTCTTGGAAATGTGATCTCTGCCTTGGCAGAAGGGACAAAAACACATGTGCCATACCGGGACAGCAAGAT
GACTCGGATTCTCCAGGACTCTCTGGGTGGGAACTGCAGGACCACCATTGTCATTTGCTGTTCTCCTTCA
GTCTTCAATGAGGCTGAGACCAAGTCCACGCTGATGTTTGGACAGAGAGCAAAGACCATCAAGAATACAG
TCTCTGTGAACTTGGAACTAACAGCAGAAGAATGGAAGAAGAAATATGAAAAAGAGAAAGAGAAGAATAA
GGCCCTGAAGAGTGTCATCCAGCATCTGGAGGTGGAGCTGAACAGGTGGAGGAACGGGGAAGCTGTGCCT
GAGGATGAACAGATCAGTGCCAAGGACCAGAAGAACCTGGAGCCCTGCGACAACACACCCATCATAGACA
ACATCACACCTGTGGTTGACGGCATCTCTGCTGAGAAAGAGAAGTATGACGAGGAAATCACCAGTCTGTA
CCGACAGCTGGATGACAAGGACGATGAAATTAACCAGCAGAGCCAGCTGGCTGAAAAGCTGAAGCAACAG
ATGTTGGATCAGGACGAGCTTCTAGCTTCCACCAGAAGGGACTACGAGAAAATCCAGGAGGAGCTGACCC
GCCTCCAGATTGAAAACGAGGCGGCTAAAGACGAGGTGAAGGAGGTCCTCCAGGCCCTGGAGGAGCTGGC
TGTCAATTACGACCAGAAGTCACAGGAAGTGGAGGACAAGACCCGGGCCAACGAGCAACTGACCGATGAG
CTGGCCCAGAAAACGACGACACTGACAACCACCCAGCGGGAGCTGAGTCAGCTACAGGAGCTTAGCAACC
ACCAGAAGAAGAGGGCCACGGAGATCCTGAACCTGCTTCTCAAGGATCTGGGCGAGCTGGTACCGGGAGG
TGGTGGAGGAGGAGGTGGAGGACCGGTTTCGGGATCGGGAGGGAGCGGAGGATCCGGGGGTTCCGGTTCG
ACGCTCGACGAACTTTTCGAGGAACTGGACAAGAACGGCGATGGGGAAGTCAGCTTCGAGGAGTTTCAAG
TGTTGGTAAAGAAAATCTCCCAGTGATCTAGATCATAATCAGCCATACCACATTTGTAGAGGTTTTACTT
GCTTTAAAAAACCTCCCACACCTCCCCCTGAACCTGAAACATAAAATGAATGCAATTGTTGTTGTTAACT
TGTTTATTGCAGCTTATAATGGTTACAAATAAAGCAATAGCATCACAAATTTCACAAATAAAGCATTTTT
TTCACTGCATTCTAGTTGTGGTTTGTCCAAACTCATCAATGTATCTTAAGGCGTAAATTGTAAGCGTTAA
TATTTTGTTAAAATTCGCGTTAAATTTTTGTTAAATCAGCTCATTTTTTAACCAATAGGCCGAAATCGGC
AAAATCCCTTATAAATCAAAAGAATAGACCGAGATAGGGT
[37 nt withheld, positions 2421-2457]
AAAGAACGTGGACTCCAACGTCAAAGG
[49 nt withheld, positions 2485-2533]
T
[91 nt withheld, positions 2535-2625]
G
[124 nt withheld, positions 2627-2750]
CAGGTGGCACTTTTCGGGGAAATGTGCGCGGAACCCCTATTTGTTTATTTTTCTAAATACATTCAAATAT
GTATCCGCTCATGAGACAATAACCCTGATAAATGCTTCAATAATATTGAAAAAGGAAGAGTCCTGAGGCG
GAAAGAACCAGCTGTGGAATGTGTGTCAGTTAGGGTGTGGAAAGTCCCCAGGCTCCCCAGCAGGCAGAAG
TATGCAAAGCATGCATCTCAATTAGTCAGCAACCAGGTGTGGAAAGTCCCCAGGCTCCCCAGCAGGCAGA
AGTATGCAAAGCATGCATCTCAATTAGTCAGCAACCATAGTCCCGCCCCTAACTCCGCCCATCCCGCCCC
TAACTCCGCCCAGTTCCGCCCATTCTCCGCCCCATGGCTGACTAATTTTTTTTATTTATGCAGAGGCCGA
GGCCGCCTCGGCCTCTGAGCTATTCCAGAAGTAGTGAGGAGGCTTTTTTGGAGGCCTAGGCTTTTGCAAA
GATCGATCAAGAGACAGGATGAGGATCGTTTCGCATGATTGAACAAGATGGATTGCACGCAGGTTCTCCG
GCCGCTTGGGTGGAGAGGCTATTCGGCTATGACTGGGCACAACAGACAATCGGCTGCTCTGATGCCGCCG
TGTTCCGGCTGTCAGCGCAGGGGCGCCCGGTTCTTTTTGTCAAGACCGACCTGTCCGGTGCCCTGAATGA
ACTGCAAGACGAGGCAGCGCGGCTATCGTGGCTGGCCACGACGGGCGTTCCTTGCGCAGCTGTGCTCGAC
GTTGTCACTGAAGCGGGAAGGGACTGGCTGCTATTGGGCGAAGTGCCGGGGCAGGATCTCCTGTCATCTC
ACCTTGCTCCTGCCGAGAAAGTATCCATCATGGCTGATGCAATGCGGCGGCTGCATACGCTTGATCCGGC
TACCTGCCCATTCGACCACCAAGCGAAACATCGCATCGAGCGAGCACGTACTCGGATGGAAGCCGGTCTT
GTCGATCAGGATGATCTGGACGAAGAGCATCAGGGGCTCGCGCCAGCCGAACTGTTCGCCAGGCTCAAGG
CGAGCATGCCCGACGGCGAGGATCTCGTCGTGACCCATGGCGATGCCTGCTTGCCGAATATCATGGTGGA
AAATGGCCGCTTTTCTGGATTCATCGACTGTGGCCGGCTGGGTGTGGCGGACCGCTATCAGGACATAGCG
TTGGCTACCCGTGATATTGCTGAAGAGCTTGGCGGCGAATGGGCTGACCGCTTCCTCGTGCTTTACGGTA
TCGCCGCTCCCGATTCGCAGCGCATCGCCTTCTATCGCCTTCTTGACGAGTTCTTCTGAGCGGGACTCTG
GGGTTCGAAATGACCGACCAAGCGACGCCCAACCTGCCATCACGAGATTTCGATTCCACCGCCGCCTTCT
ATGAAAGGTTGGGCTTCGGAATCGTTTTCCGGGACGCCGGCTGGATGATCCTCCAGCGCGGGGATCTCAT
GCTGGAGTTCTTCGCCCACCCTAGGGGGAGGCTAACTGAAACACGGAAGGAGACAATACCGGAAGGAACC
CGCGCTATGACGGCAATAAAAAGACAGAATAAAACGCACGGTGTTGGGTCGTTTGTTCATAAACGCGGGG
TTCGGTCCCAGGGCTGGCACTCTGTCGATACCCCACCGAGACCCCATTGGGGCCAATACGCCCGCGTTTC
TTCCTTTTCCCCACCCCACCCCCCAAGTTCGGGTGAAGGCCCAGGGCTCGCAGCCAACGTCGGGGCGGCA
GGCCCTGCCATAGCCTCAGGTTACTCATATATACTTTAGATTGATTTAAAACTTCATTTTTAATTTAAAA
GGATCTAGGTGAAGATCCTTTTTGATAATCTCATGACCAAAATCCCTTAACGTGAGTTTTCGTTCCACTG
AGCGTCAGACCCCGTAGAAAAGATCAAAGGATCTTCTTGAGATCCTTTTTTTCTGCGCGTAATCTGCTGC
TTGCAAACAAAAAAACCACCGCTACCAGCGGTGGTTTGTTTGCCGGATCAAGAGCTACCAACTCTTTTTC
CGAAGGTAACTGGCTTCAGCAGAGCGCAGATACCAAATACTGTCCTTCTAGTGTAGCCGTAGTTAGGCCA
CCACTTCAAGAACTCTGTAGCACCGCCTACATACCTCGCTCTGCTAATCCTGTTACCAGTGGCTGCTGCC
AGTGGCGATAAGTCGTGTCTTACCGGGTTGGACTCAAGACGATAGTTACCGGATAAGGCGCAGCGGTCGG
GCTGAACGGGGGGTTCGTGCACACAGCCCAGCTTGGAGCGAACGACCTACACCGAACTGAGATACCTACA
GCGTGAGCTATGAGAAAGCGCCACGCTTCCCGAAGGGAGAAAGGCGGACAGGTATCCGGTAAGCGGCAGG
GTCGGAACAGGAGAGCGCACGAGGGAGCTTCCAGGGGGAAACGCCTGGTATCTTTATAGTCCTGTCGGGT
TTCGCCACCTCTGACTTGAGCGTCGATTTTTGTGATGCTCGTCAGGGGGGCGGAGCCTATGGAAAAACGC
CAGCAACGCGGCCTTTTTACGGTTCCTGGCCTTTTGCTGGCCTTTTGCTCACATGTTCTTTCCTGCGTTA
TCCCCTGATTCTGTGGATAACCGTATTACCGCCATGCATCRATDTUSDAYBRUARYMCMMNBCKMT
