>Addgene plasmid #61675 | KIF5C(1-560)-EF(C) | addgene partial sequence | sequence record 103044 | CMV-F 5'-CGCAAATGGGCGGTAGGCGTG-3'
AGTGAACCGTCAGATCCGCTAGCGCTACCGGACTCAGATCTCGAGCTCAAGCTTCGAATTCATGGCGGAT
CCAGCCGAATGCAGCATCAAAGTGATGTGCCGGTTCCGGCCCCTCAACGAAGCTGAGATCCTCCGCGGGG
ACAAATTCATCCCCAAATTCAAAGGCGAGGAGACGGTGGTGATCGGGCAAGGGAAGCCGTATGTCTTTGA
CCGAGTTCTGCCGCCCAACACAACCCAGGAGCAGGTCTACAATGCCTGTGCGAAGCAGATTGTCAAAGAT
GTCCTCGAGGGTTACAATGGGACAATTTTTGCATACGGGCAGACTTCATCAGGAAAAACTCATACCATGG
AGGGGAAGCTGCACGATCCTCAGCTTATGGGTATCATACCCAGGATCGCACACGATATTTTCGATCACAT
CTATTCCATGGATGAGAACTTGGAGTTTCATATCAAGGTTTCCTATTTTGAGATCTACTTGGACAAAATA
AGGGACTTGCTTGACGTGTCCAAGACCAACTTGGCTGTTCATGAAGACAAAAACAGAGTCCCCTATGTAA
AGGGGTGCACCGAGAGGTTTGTGTCAAGCCCGGAGGAGGTCATGGATGTGATCGATGAGGGCAAAGCAAA
CCGACATGTGGCTGTGACAAACATGAACGAACACAGCTCCAGGAGTCACAGTATCTTCCTGATTAACATT
AAACAAGAGAATGTGGAGACTGAAAAAAAACTCAGCGGGAAGCTGTATTTGGTTGATTTGGCTGGGAGTG
AAAAGGTCAGCAAAACTGGTGCCGAGGGAGCTGTTCTTGATGAAGCT
