>Addgene plasmid #61675 | KIF5C(1-560)-EF(C) | addgene partial sequence | sequence record 103045 | SV40pA-R 5'-GAAATTTGTGATGCTATTGC-3'
GTTAACAACAACAATTGCATTCATTTTATGTTTCAGGTTCAGGGGGAGGTGTGGGAGGTTTTTTAAAGCA
AGTAAAACCTCTACAAATGTGGTATGGCTGATTATGATCTAGATCACTGGGAGATTTTCTTTACCAACAC
TTGAAACTCCTCGAAGCTGACTTCCCCATCGCCGTTCTTGTCCAGTTCCTCGAAAAGTTCGTCGAGCGTC
GAACCGGAACCCCCGGATCCTCCGCTCCCTCCCGATCCCGAAACCGGTCCTCCACCTCCTCCTCCACCAC
CTCCCGGTACCAGCTCGCCCAGATCCTTGAGAAGCAGGTTCAGGATCTCCGTGGCCCTCTTCTTCTGGTG
GTTGCTAAGCTCCTGTAGCTGACTCAGCTCCCGCTGGGTGGTTGTCAGTGTCGTCGTTTTCTGGGCCAGC
TCATCGGTCAGTTGCTCGTTGGCCCGGGTCTTGTCCTCCACTTCCTGTGACTTCTGGTCGTAATTGACAG
CCAGCTCCTCCAGGGCCTGGAGGACCTCCTTCACCTCGTCTTTAGCCGCCTCGTTTTCAATCTGGAGGCG
GGTCAGCTCCTCCTGGATTTTCTCGTAGTCCCTTCTGGTGGAAGCTAGAAGCTCGTCCTGATCCAACATC
TGTTGCTTCAGCTTTTCAGCCAGCTGGCTCTGCTGGTTAATTTCATCGTCCTTGTCATCCAGCTGTCGGT
ACAGACTGGTGATTTCCTCGTCATACTTCTCTTTCTCAGCAGAGATGCCGTCAACCACAGGTGTGATGTT
GTCTATGAT
